Addgene plasmid #243868: pSC101TSa1_Red
Purpose: GoldenBraid2.0 expression vector.
Depositing lab: Christophe Herman. Depositing organization: Baylor College of Medicine. Publication: GoldenBraid2.0 E. coli: a comprehensive and characterized toolkit for enterics. Cooke MB, Welch KT, Ramirez LD, Wen AX, Marciano DC, Herman C. Synth Biol (Oxf). 2025 Aug 14;10(1):ysaf015. doi: 10.1093/synbio/ysaf015. eCollection 2025. PubMed 40927394.
Backbone
  Vector backbone: pSC101TS
  Vector type: Bacterial Expression
Growth in bacteria
  Bacterial resistance: Ampicillin, 100 μg/mL
  Growth temperature: 30°C
  Growth strain: DH5alpha
  Copy number: Low Copy
Gene/Insert
  Gene/Insert name: mScarlet-I
  Species: Synthetic
  Insert size (bp): 847
  Cloning method: Golden Gate
Terms and licenses: Academic/Nonprofit Terms; Industry Terms: Not Available to Industry
How to cite: pSC101TSa1_Red was a gift from Christophe Herman (Addgene plasmid # 243868 ; http://n2t.net/addgene:243868 ; RRID:Addgene_243868)
