[The description below was written by a language model from this plasmid's Addgene catalogue record and pLannotate feature annotations shown in this document.]
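Description:
pSC101TSa1_Red is a small (about 3.9 kb) bacterial expression vector from a GoldenBraid2.0 toolkit adapted for E. coli and related enteric bacteria. It is built on the pSC101TS backbone, which pairs the low-copy pSC101 origin with a temperature-sensitive version of its required replication protein, Rep101(Ts), annotated as carrying an A56V change. Because replication depends on this thermolabile protein, the plasmid is maintained at a permissive temperature (the record lists 30°C) and would be expected to be lost from cells at higher temperatures, a property commonly exploited to cure a plasmid once it is no longer needed. Selection is by ampicillin, through a β-lactamase gene driven by its native bla promoter. Two very short hits annotated as RSF and M13 origin fragments are only a few dozen bases long and are unlikely to be functional replication elements.

The payload is a compact red-fluorescence cassette: the synthetic constitutive EM7 bacterial promoter drives mScarlet-I, a rapidly maturing monomeric red fluorescent protein, followed by the rrnB T1 transcription terminator. The insert is listed as synthetic, about 850 bp, and installed by Golden Gate cloning. In GoldenBraid-style destination vectors a visible reporter cassette of this kind usually serves as a dropout marker that is replaced by the assembled parts, letting correct clones be told apart by colour. However, the record does not explicitly state this role, nor does the feature table annotate the type IIS restriction sites, so the "a1" in the name can only tentatively be read as an alpha-level acceptor designation. As recorded, the construct serves as a low-copy, temperature-curable, ampicillin-selected GoldenBraid2.0 expression vector that constitutively expresses mScarlet-I.
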