Features (pLannotate 1.2.2; 9 found; start..end, strand, type, name):
     22..69      +  promoter       EM7 promoter: synthetic bacterial promoter&nbsp
     98..793     +  CDS            mScarlet-I: mScarlet-I is a basic (constitutively fluorescent) red fluorescent protein published in 2016, derived from synthetic construct. It is reported to be a rapidly-maturing monomer with moderate acid sensitivity.
    809..880     +  terminator     rrnB T1 terminator: transcription terminator T1 from the E. coli rrnB gene
    912..937     -  rep_origin     RSF ori (fragment): Plasmids containing the RSF 1030 origin of replication can be propagated in E. coli cells that contain additional plasmids with compatible origins.
    964..1068    +  promoter       AmpR promoter: bla
   1069..1929    +  CDS            AmpR: β-lactamase; bla; confers resistance to ampicillin, carbenicillin, and related antibiotics
   2551..2773    +  rep_origin     pSC101 ori: low-copy replication origin that requires the Rep101 protein
   2821..3771    +  CDS            Rep101(Ts): temperature-sensitive version of the RepA protein needed for replication with the pSC101 origin (Armstrong et al., 1984); rep101 encoding an A56V mutation
   3879..3919    +  rep_origin     M13 ori (fragment): M13 bacteriophage origin of replication; arrow indicates direction of (+) strand synthesis
>Addgene plasmid #243868 | pSC101TSa1_Red | addgene full sequence | sequence record 493156 | Addgene NGS Result
CGTCTCAGGAGAGAGACCCCTGTTGACAATTAATCATCGGCATAGTATATCGGCATAGTATAATACGACC
AAAGAAACAAAATGAGGAGGTACTGAAATGGTGAGCAAAGGCGAAGCGGTGATTAAAGAATTTATGCGCT
TTAAAGTGCATATGGAAGGCAGCATGAACGGCCATGAATTTGAAATTGAAGGCGAAGGCGAAGGCCGCCC
GTATGAAGGCACCCAGACCGCGAAACTGAAAGTGACCAAAGGCGGCCCGCTGCCGTTTAGCTGGGATATT
CTGAGCCCGCAGTTTATGTATGGCAGCCGCGCGTTTATTAAACATCCGGCGGATATTCCGGATTATTATA
AACAGAGCTTTCCGGAAGGCTTTAAATGGGAACGCGTGATGAACTTTGAAGATGGCGGCGCGGTGACCGT
GACCCAGGATACCAGCCTGGAAGATGGCACCCTGATTTATAAAGTGAAACTGCGCGGCACCAACTTTCCG
CCGGATGGCCCGGTGATGCAGAAAAAAACCATGGGCTGGGAAGCGAGCACCGAACGCCTGTATCCGGAAG
ATGGCGTGCTGAAAGGCGATATTAAAATGGCGCTGCGCCTGAAAGATGGCGGCCGCTATCTGGCGGATTT
TAAAACCACCTATAAAGCGAAAAAACCGGTGCAGATGCCGGGCGCGTATAACGTGGATCGCAAACTGGAT
ATTACCAGCCATAACGAAGATTATACCGTGGTGGAACAGTATGAACGCAGCGAAGGCCGCCATAGCACCG
GCGGCATGGATGAACTGTATAAATAAGCTTCCAGGCATCAAATAAAACGAAAGGCTCAGTCGAAAGACTG
GGCCTTTCGTTTTATCTGTTGTTTGTCGGTGAACGCTCTCGGTCTCTCGCTGTCATGAGACGAATTCTGA
CACGGTTATCCACAGAATCAGGGGATACAGGTGGCACTTTTCGGGGAAATGTGCGCGGAACCCCTATTTG
TTTATTTTTCTAAATACATTCAAATATGTATCCGCTCATGAGACAATAACCCTGATAAATGCTTCAATAA
TATTGAAAAAGGAAGAGTATGAGTATTCAACATTTCCGTGTCGCCCTTATTCCCTTTTTTGCGGCATTTT
GCCTTCCTGTTTTTGCTCACCCAGAAACGCTGGTGAAAGTAAAAGATGCTGAAGATCAGTTGGGTGCACG
AGTGGGTTACATCGAACTGGATCTCAACAGCGGTAAGATCCTTGAGAGTTTTCGCCCCGAAGAACGTTTT
CCAATGATGAGCACTTTTAAAGTTCTGCTATGTGGCGCGGTATTATCCCGTATTGACGCCGGGCAAGAGC
AACTCGGTCGCCGCATACACTATTCTCAGAATGACTTGGTTGAGTACTCACCAGTCACAGAAAAGCATCT
TACGGATGGCATGACAGTAAGAGAATTATGCAGTGCTGCCATAACCATGAGTGATAACACTGCGGCCAAC
TTACTTCTGACAACGATCGGAGGACCGAAGGAGCTAACCGCTTTTTTGCACAACATGGGGGATCATGTAA
CTCGCCTTGATCGTTGGGAACCGGAGCTGAATGAAGCCATACCAAACGACGAGCGTGACACCACGATGCC
TGTAGCAATGGCAACAACGTTGCGCAAACTATTAACTGGCGAACTACTTACTCTAGCTTCCCGGCAACAA
TTAATAGACTGGATGGAGGCGGATAAAGTTGCAGGACCACTTCTGCGCTCGGCCCTTCCGGCTGGCTGGT
TTATTGCTGATAAATCTGGAGCCGGTGAGCGTGGTTCTCGCGGTATCATTGCAGCACTGGGGCCAGATGG
TAAGCCCTCCCGTATCGTAGTTATCTACACGACGGGGAGTCAGGCAACTATGGATGAACGAAATAGACAG
ATCGCTGAGATAGGTGCCTCACTGATTAAGCATTGGTAACTGTCAGACCAAGTTTACTCATATATACTTT
AGATTGATTTAAAACTTCATTTTTAATTTAAAAGGATCTAGGTGAAGATCCTTTTTGATAATCTCATGAC
CAAAATCCCTTAACGTGAGTTTTCGTTCCACTGAGCGTCAGACCCCGTTGATGATACCGCTGCCTTACTG
GGTGCATTAGCCAGTCTGAATGACCTGTCACGGGATAATCCGAAGTGGTCAGACTGGAAAATCAGAGGGC
AGGAACTGCTGAACAGCAAAAAGTCAGATAGCACCACATAGCAGACCCGCCATAAAACGCCCTGAGAAGC
CCGTGACGGGCTTTTCTTGTATTATGGGTAGTTTCCTTGCATGAATCCATAAAAGGCGCCTGTAGTGCCA
TTTACCCCCATTCACTGCCAGAGCCGTGAGCGCAGCGAACTGAATGTCACGAAAAAGACAGCGACTCAGG
TGCCTGATGGTCGGAGACAAAAGGAATATTCAGCGATTTGCCCGATTGCGGCCGCAACCGAGCTTGCGAG
GGTGCTACTTAAGCCTTTAGGGTTTTAAGGTCTGTTTTGTAGAGGAGCAAACAGCGTTTGCGACATCCTT
TTGTAATACTGCGGAACTGACTAAAGTAGTGAGTTATACACAGGGCTGGGATCTATTCTTTTTATCTTTT
TTTATTCTTTCTTTATTCTATAAATTATAACCACTTGAATATAAACAAAAAAAACACACAAAGGTCTAGC
GGAATTTACAGAGGGTCTAGCAGAATTTACAAGTTTTCCAGCAAAGGTCTAGCAGAATTTACAGATACCC
ACAACTCAAAGGAAAAGGACTAGTAATTATCATTGACTAGCCCATCTCAATTGGTATAGTGATTAAAATC
ACCTAGACCAATTGAGATGTATGTCTGAATTAGTTGTTTTCAAAGCAAATGAACTAGCGATTAGTCGCTA
TGACTTAACGGAGCATGAAACCAAGCTAATTTTATGCTGTGTGGCACTACTCAACCCCACGATTGAAAAC
CCTACAAGGAAAGAACGGACGGTATCGTTCACTTATAACCAATACGTTCAGATGATGAACATCAGTAGGG
AAAATGCTTATGGTGTATTAGCTAAAGCAACCAGAGAGCTGATGACGAGAACTGTGGAAATCAGGAATCC
TTTGGTTAAAGGCTTTGAGATTTTCCAGTGGACAAACTATGCCAAGTTCTCAAGCGAAAAATTAGAATTA
GTTTTTAGTGAAGAGATATTGCCTTATCTTTTCCAGTTAAAAAAATTCATAAAATATAATCTGGAACATG
TTAAGTCTTTTGAAAACAAATACTCTATGAGGATTTATGAGTGGTTATTAAAAGAACTAACACAAAAGAA
AACTCACAAGGCAAATATAGAGATTAGCCTTGATGAATTTAAGTTCATGTTAATGCTTGAAAATAACTAC
CATGAGTTTAAAAGGCTTAACCAATGGGTTTTGAAACCAATAAGTAAAGATTTAAACACTTACAGCAATA
TGAAATTGGTGGTTGATAAGCGAGGCCGCCCGACTGATACGTTGATTTTCCAAGTTGAACTAGATAGACA
AATGGATCTCGTAACCGAACTTGAGAACAACCAGATAAAAATGAATGGTGACAAAATACCAACAACCATT
ACATCAGATTCCTACCTACATAACGGACTAAGAAAAACACTACACGATGCTTTAACTGCAAAAATTCAGC
TCACCAGTTTTGAGGCAAAATTTTTGAGTGACATGCAAAGTAAGTATGATCTCAATGGTTCGTTCTCATG
GCTCACGCAAAAACAACGAACCACACTAGAGAACATACTGGCTAAATACGGAAGGATCTGAGGTTCTTAT
GGCTCTTGTATCTATCAGTGAAGCATCAAGACTAACAAACAAAAGTAGAACAACTGTTCACCGTTACATA
TCAAAGGGAAAACTGTCCATACCCATGGATTTAACGCGAATTTTAACAAAATATTAACGCTTACAATTTT
AACGAATT
